>Addgene plasmid #19219 | pBS EFEMP1 | addgene partial sequence | sequence record 25017 | T3 5'-GCAATTAACCCTCACTAAAGG-3'
GGGGCTCCCGCGGTGGCGGCCGCCTCTAGAACTAGTGGATCCCCCGGGCTGCAGGAATTCGGCACGAGGT
AACCCTTCACTGGCACTTAAAGCAGCCAAAGAATATTATCTTAAAGAAAGCACTTACTATTTTATTTATA
GATTTTACTCTTTTTTATATATATATTTGTTTAGTAAGTTGATATCCTTAACCCACGCATTACACCTGTA
ATTCAGAACTAGTAGATGTGTTCCATAGTATAACATGGGCATTGTCACTTTCTGTATAAAGATTTAAATC
TTTTTATTACCTTACTTGGCCTAGATGCATAGTACTTTTGTATGAGAACTGTATGTTCACGCTATCCTGT
CAAACTTCACACACCCTTCGTAGCCAAATAGGTCACACAATTCAGAGGTGATCTTGAATTGTTTTTGTTT
AAAACTCTAATGCAGCTACACTGACAATCTCAAAAGCAAAGAATTGTATTATGAATGATACACAACATAA
CGGTTCTCTGGTAAGCTAAATATATTTCTGTGTAACTAACTTTATAACGAAAGGTAACAGTTAATAAGAA
TCTATTCCTGTAGGCATTTATGTGCTATCACTTGTTTTTTTTCTGATCTGGGTTGGGGGGTGAAGTTGCA
TTGTGAGAAGTGTTTTGCATCGGGTTTTTATACGCAGCCTGTGTTAACCATACCACGGAAGGAACGACCT
CCTGCTCTCTCCAAGAGGAACAGGCCGTACCAGGTGCCATTTCTCCTCCATGAAAAACCCCAATGGAAAA
CGGCCGCAGTGGGCNCCACCTTCNCCNGGAGCNCGGTGGNAT
