[The description below was written by a language model from this plasmid's Addgene catalogue record.]
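Description:
pBS EFEMP1 is a pBluescript-based cloning plasmid (Stratagene backbone of about 3 kb) carrying a chicken (Gallus gallus) EFEMP1 sequence, the gene encoding the epidermal growth factor-containing fibulin-like extracellular matrix protein. It is catalogued as a bacterial expression vector, is maintained in E. coli at high copy number, and is selected with ampicillin. The insert was cloned by restriction digestion between XhoI at the 5′ end and EcoRI at the 3′ end; the record does not say whether these sites remain intact. It also does not give the insert's length or state whether it covers a full coding region. The associated GenBank reference may correspond to a partial cDNA or EST-type clone, but the record does not confirm this.

The insert is flanked by the T3 and T7 primer sites, listed here for sequencing. In pBluescript these correspond to opposing bacteriophage promoters that allow in vitro transcription of either strand of a cloned fragment. Together with the depositor's comment designating the clone as a numbered "probe", this suggests that the plasmid serves as a template for making labelled sense or antisense riboprobes rather than for producing protein. The record does not specify which polymerase gives the antisense strand. The linked publication concerns molecular subdomains of the perichondrium and periosteum and their influence on gene expression in the underlying chondrocytes. That fits use of the construct to detect EFEMP1 transcripts by in situ hybridization in developing chick skeletal tissue. No feature table was supplied, so other backbone elements cannot be confirmed from the record.
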