Addgene plasmid #19219: pBS EFEMP1
Depositing lab: Cliff Tabin. Depositing organization: Harvard Medical School. Publication: Identification of unique molecular subdomains in the perichondrium and periosteum and their role in regulating gene expression in the underlying chondrocytes. Bandyopadhyay A, Kubilus JK, Crochiere ML, Linsenmayer TF, Tabin CJ. Dev Biol. 2008 Sep 1;321(1):162-74. doi: 10.1016/j.ydbio.2008.06.012. Epub 2008 Jun 16. PubMed 18602913.
Backbone
  Vector backbone: pBluescript
  Backbone manufacturer: Stratagene
  Backbone size w/o insert (bp): 3000
  Vector type: Bacterial Expression
Growth in bacteria
  Bacterial resistance: Ampicillin, 100 μg/mL
  Growth temperature: 37°C
  Growth strain: DH5alpha
  Copy number: High Copy
Gene/Insert
  Gene/Insert name: EFEMP1 (alt name: Epidermal growth factor-containing fibulin-like)
  Species: G. gallus (chicken)
  GenBank ID: FG356219
  Entrez Gene: EFEMP1
  Cloning method: Restriction Enzyme; 5′ cloning site XhoI (unknown if destroyed); 3′ cloning site EcoRI (unknown if destroyed)
  Sequencing primers: 5′ T3; 3′ T7
Terms and licenses: Academic/Nonprofit Terms; Industry Terms: Not Available to Industry
Depositor comments: Probe 2_50
How to cite: pBS EFEMP1 was a gift from Cliff Tabin (Addgene plasmid # 19219 ; http://n2t.net/addgene:19219 ; RRID:Addgene_19219)
